>Addgene plasmid #22919 | pAAV-hPDGFRA-GFP | addgene full sequence | sequence record 129545 | Addgene NGS result
CTCGCCGCAGCCGAACGACCGAGCGCAGCGAGTCAGTGAGCGAGCGCGCAGAGAGGGAGTGGCCAACTCC
ATCACTAGGGGTTCCTTGTAGTTAATGATTAACCCGCCATGCTACTTATCTACGTAGCCATGCTCTAGAG
GATCCTTCGAAAAGCTTGTATACGGCCGGCCACGCGTTCAGGAGGGCAAGGTTTCTAGCCCCCTGCGGCT
CCGGGACCACCCAGGACCCGGGGCGTCGTGGGACCGATCTCGAAGGATCTTAGAACGACACTGGGAGAGC
GCGGCAAGAACTAGCCCCACCTTCCCCCGACGCCCCGGACTGACTGCCGGGCGCAGACCCGACTTCTCCC
GAACCAGCCTCGGACCAGCCTTAGAAGGCGGAAAACAGGATTCAAACCCGCCTATGAGCAGTGGTAGGGG
CGGGGGCTGTGGGGGCAGGACTCGGTTTAAGGAACCAACCGCCTCGGTTCGAGGGCCTCCTGTCCGGAGG
TTGCTCCTGACCACTGGGTTTATTTTGCTTTTGCAGAGGAGGCAGATGTTGACCTCTCTTCTTTGCACAG
TCTCTCCGCAAAATTTTCCCCCAACCATTTGCTTTCTTGCGCCACCCCCCACCGGGGCACTATCCCTGGA
GTCAGCTCCTCAGGCCTTTAAACCTTCCAGAATGTCACACATGGAAACCTTTAGCAAATGTTTGTTAATG
ATCATAACAAAGGCATCATTCAAATTAGGCAGGTAATTACTACCAGAAGGACAACTGGGTGCTCGCTTGC
TCATCCATTGCTTTCTGCTTTAAACTCCCGAGGAGTCGCTGCCTGGAGACACTCCCGCCCGGACTGCTTC
TCGGGCCCCATTAAACGGCTCTGAAATGAACTGTGAAGTTACCATTTGTGGGCGGAGAGCGCTGGGGCCC
TGCGGACGGAAGACCCTGGCTTGACCGGACTAACAGTGTCGCCGAAGCAAAGCAGCCCCTCTGGGTAGGC
TGTCTGTCTCGCCTCCTACCCTCTGGGGCAACTAGCCTAAAAACCCGGTTCTCAACTTAACAGCATGTGG
CCCAGCACCCGCTTTTGCCTTTTATTCCGCACTCTGATTTTTGGGGGGATCGTTTGTTCCCGCTCATTTT
CTACAAACATTACGGTATCCTGTTAGCATTCCGAACAAGGGGCTGTTCATATATTTGCCTTCAATGATTT
CCTGAAGGGACATGTGGAAGTAATAGCGAGCGGTGCAGTCACCCAAGCTGAAGATGCACGAGAGCGGGTC
GCGTAGAAGAACTGCGGCAATGGGACCCCCAGCGCAGCCCCAGGCGCCCTGTTTTCGAGGCTGACATCCC
AAGATCCTGTCCTGGTTAGGCACAGCACCGCGCCCGTTGGAGTACTTCTCTGTGACTCTCCCCTGTCCAC
TGCACTGTGTCCACCCTCCTGGTGAAGGAGGAGACGGCTGTTGGACATGCCAGTCCCAACCTGGCCACTT
TGGCCATTTTCAGAGTGCGTGTGTTGGGGTGGGGTTGAGGGAGAAGGATGAAGGATGACCCCCAACCCCA
ACAGGAGAATTCAAAAATCAGAGAGCGATGAAGGTGAACGCGCTCCCCTCCCCCGCTGTCGCTGGGAAGC
CCCACTCTGCCCAGGTCTGGTTCCTGGAGCATCAGCGCCCCCTTTCCCTCGCCGGCAGGATCGTTTCCTC
CCGACACTGGCCTCTCGCCTTGGGCGCAGGGTTTGGGGCTCAGCTGTCAATTCCAAGGAATTCGTAGGGT
TCGACCCACGCGGCGGGAGGGAACGGAGGGAGAATCAAAAGGCATCCTCCCCCACGACGCGGAGGCGGTG
GTACGATTCCTCAAACGCCCAAGCTTGAGCTTTTTTTGTATGCGAGATAGAAGCCAGGGCAACCTCGCCC
AGATAACCCCGAAAACAAAGGCACGACCAGATAAGTGACTTCAAGGGAGTAAAGGTCGTTCTATCGGAGA
ACGTTCCAAACCTACACAGACCCTCTTTTCTTTGTACCGTATTTCAGACCACCCAGTCTTGTACACACAC
ACACACCACACAAAACAAAAACCCATCATTGTCATATTGGACTCAACAGTTTGCCCAATCCTATTAAATA
ACTAGCAACTATATAGCCCTTCCCCTAAAAGACCCCTAGTTCAAAACGGCGCAACCGCTTGGAGATTTCT
CCCGAGGGCCCTATTTCTCGTTGGGCCGAGTTTGTAGAAGGGACATTTCTTGATTCTAGATTTATATTCT
CTCTGGGTATTAAATGCAATTTTGTATGTTCCTTTTCTTCTTTTCAAAGAGAATACAAAACTATAGCAGT
CTAAGAAAATAACCCCAAAATGGGGAGGCAAACTCATTCTGGAAATGATGGGCTGTTTGTAGTTTCACAA
AACCTCTTTCCCGGCAGAGCACCAACACCTCCCCCTTCCACCACCCCCCATCCCATCTGGTCTGCTTCTC
CCCGCCCCCCAGTTGTTGTCGAAGTCTGGGGGTTGGGACTGGACCCCCTGATTGCGTAAGAGCAAAAAGC
GAAGGCGCAATCTGGACACTGGGAGATTCGGAGCGCAGGGAGTTTGAGAGAAACTTTTATTTTGAAGAGA
CCAAGGTTGAGGGGGGGCTTATTTCCTGACAGCTATTTACTTAGAGCAAATGATTAGTTTTAGAAGGATG
GACTATAACATTGAATCAATTACAAAACGCGGTTTTTGAGCCCATTACTGTTGGAGCTACAGGGAGAGAA
ACAGAGGAGGAGACTGCAAGAGATCATTGGAGGCCGTGGGCACGCTCTTTACTCCATGTGTGGGACATTC
ATTGCGGAATAACATCGGAGGAGAAGGTGCTAGCGGCGCGCCGAGCTCGGATCCTGAGAACTTCAGGGTG
AGTCTATGGGACCCTTGATGTTTTCTTTCCCCTTCTTTTCTATGGTTAAGTTCATGTCATAGGAAGGGGA
GAAGTAACAGGGTACACATATTGACCAAATCAGGGTAATTTTGCATTTGTAATTTTAAAAAATGCTTTCT
TCTTTTAATATACTTTTTTGTTTATCTTATTTCTAATACTTTCCCTAATCTCTTTCTTTCAGGGCAATAA
TGATACAATGTATCATGCCTCTTTGCACCATTCTAAAGAATAACAGTGATAATTTCTGGGTTAAGGCAAT
AGCAATATTTCTGCATATAAATATTTCTGCATATAAATTGTAACTGATGTAAGAGGTTTCATATTGCTAA
TAGCAGCTACAATCCAGCTACCATTCTGCTTTTATTTTATGGTTGGGATAAGGCTGGATTATTCTGAGTC
CAAGCTAGGCCCTTTTGCTAATCATGTTCATACCTCTTATCTTCCTCCCACAGCTCCTGGGCAACGTGCT
GGTCTGTGTGCTGGCCCATCACTTTGGCAAAGCACGTGAATTCGAAGATCTGGCCGCCTCGGCCTCTAGA
ACTAGTGGATCCCCCGGGCTGCAGGAATTCGATGCTACCGGTCGCCACCATGGTGAGCAAGGGCGAGGAG
CTGTTCACCGGGGTGGTGCCCATCCTGGTCGAGCTGGACGGCGACGTAAACGGCCACAAGTTCAGCGTGT
CCGGCGAGGGCGAGGGCGATGCCACCTACGGCAAGCTGACCCTGAAGTTCATCTGCACCACCGGCAAGCT
GCCCGTGCCCTGGCCCACCCTCGTGACCACCCTGACCTACGGCGTGCAGTGCTTCAGCCGCTACCCCGAC
CACATGAAGCAGCACGACTTCTTCAAGTCCGCCATGCCCGAAGGCTACGTCCAGGAGCGCACCATCTTCT
TCAAGGACGACGGCAACTACAAGACCCGCGCCGAGGTGAAGTTCGAGGGCGACACCCTGGTGAACCGCAT
CGAGCTGAAGGGCATCGACTTCAAGGAGGACGGCAACATCCTGGGGCACAAGCTGGAGTACAACTACAAC
AGCCACAACGTCTATATCATGGCCGACAAGCAGAAGAACGGCATCAAGGTGAACTTCAAGATCCGCCACA
ACATCGAGGACGGCAGCGTGCAGCTCGCCGACCACTACCAGCAGAACACCCCCATCGGCGACGGCCCCGT
GCTGCTGCCCGACAACCACTACCTGAGCACCCAGTCCGCCCTGAGCAAAGACCCCAACGAGAAGCGCGAT
CACATGGTCCTGCTGGAGTTCGTGACCGCCGCCGGGATCACTCTCGGCATGGACGAGCTGTACAAGTCCG
GACTCAGATCCTACTAGTAGGATCTCGAGTTTAAACCGTACGGGAAACGGCCCTATTCTATAGTGTCACC
TAAATGCTAGAGCTCGCTGATCAGCCTCGACTGTGCCTTCTAGTTGCCAGCCATCTGTTGTTTGCCCCTC
CCCCGTGCCTTCCTTGACCCTGGAAGGTGCCACTCCCACTGTCCTTTCCTAATAAAATGAGGAAATTGCA
TCGCATTGTCTGAGTAGGTGTCATTCTATTCTGGGGGGTGGGGTGGGGCAGGACAGCAAGGGGGAGGATT
GGGAAGACAATAGCGCGGCCGCTCTAGAGCATGGCTACTGGCGTAATAGCGAAGAGGCCCGCACCGATCG
CCCTTCCCAACAGTTGCGCAGCCTGAATGGCGAATGGCGATTCC
[38 nt withheld, positions 4595-4632]
C
[378 nt withheld, positions 4634-5011]
C
[91 nt withheld, positions 5013-5103]
A
[49 nt withheld, positions 5105-5153]
CCTTTGACGTTGGAGTCCACGTTCTTT
[37 nt withheld, positions 5181-5217]
ACCCTATCTCGGTCTATTCTTTTGATTTATAAGGGATTTTGCCGATTTCGGCCTATTGGTTAAAAAATGA
GCTGATTTAACAAAAATTTAACGCGAATTTTAACAAAATATTAACGCTTACAATTTAAATATTTGCTTAT
ACAATCT
[100 nt withheld, positions 5365-5464]
CTCAGGCAATGACCTGATAGCCTTTGTAG
[69 nt withheld, positions 5494-5562]
T
[44 nt withheld, positions 5564-5607]
ACCTACACATTACTCA
[44 nt withheld, positions 5624-5667]
TTGCGTTGAAATAAAGGCTTCTCCC
[83 nt withheld, positions 5693-5775]
TTCTTTGCCTTGCCTGTATGATTTATTGGATGTTGGAATCGCCTGATGCGGTATTTTCTCCTTACGCATC
TGTGCGGTATTTCACACCGCATATGGTGCACTCTCAGTACAATCTGCTCTGATGCCGCATAGTTAAGCCA
GCCCCGACACCCGCCAACACCCGCTGACGCGCCCTGACGGGCTTGTCTGCTCCCGGCATCCGCTTACAGA
CAAGCTGTGACCGTCTCCGGGAGCTGCATGTGTCAGAGGTTTTCACCGTCATCACCGAAACGCGCGAGAC
GAAAGGGCCTCGTGATACGCCTATTTTTATAGGTTAATGTCATGATAATAATGGTTTCTTAGACGTCAGG
TGGCACTTTTCGGGGAAATGTGCGCGGAACCCCTATTTGTTTATTTTTCTAAATACATTCAAATATGTAT
CCGCTCATGAGACAATAACCCTGATAAATGCTTCAATAATATTGAAAAAGGAAGAGTATGAGTATTCAAC
ATTTCCGTGTCGCCCTTATTCCCTTTTTTGCGGCATTTTGCCTTCCTGTTTTTGCTCACCCAGAAACGCT
GGTGAAAGTAAAAGATGCTGAAGATCAGTTGGGTGCACGAGTGGGTTACATCGAACTGGATCTCAACAGC
GGTAAGATCCTTGAGAGTTTTCGCCCCGAAGAACGTTTTCCAATGATGAGCACTTTTAAAGTTCTGCTAT
GTGGCGCGGTATTATCCCGTATTGACGCCGGGCAAGAGCAACTCGGTCGCCGCATACACTATTCTCAGAA
TGACTTGGTTGAGTACTCACCAGTCACAGAAAAGCATCTTACGGATGGCATGACAGTAAGAGAATTATGC
AGTGCTGCCATAACCATGAGTGATAACACTGCGGCCAACTTACTTCTGACAACGATCGGAGGACCGAAGG
AGCTAACCGCTTTTTTGCACAACATGGGGGATCATGTAACTCGCCTTGATCGTTGGGAACCGGAGCTGAA
TGAAGCCATACCAAACGACGAGCGTGACACCACGATGCCTGTAGCAATGGCAACAACGTTGCGCAAACTA
TTAACTGGCGAACTACTTACTCTAGCTTCCCGGCAACAATTAATAGACTGGATGGAGGCGGATAAAGTTG
CAGGACCACTTCTGCGCTCGGCCCTTCCGGCTGGCTGGTTTATTGCTGATAAATCTGGAGCCGGTGAGCG
TGGGTCTCGCGGTATCATTGCAGCACTGGGGCCAGATGGTAAGCCCTCCCGTATCGTAGTTATCTACACG
ACGGGGAGTCAGGCAACTATGGATGAACGAAATAGACAGATCGCTGAGATAGGTGCCTCACTGATTAAGC
ATTGGTAACTGTCAGACCAAGTTTACTCATATATACTTTAGATTGATTTAAAACTTCATTTTTAATTTAA
AAGGATCTAGGTGAAGATCCTTTTTGATAATCTCATGACCAAAATCCCTTAACGTGAGTTTTCGTTCCAC
TGAGCGTCAGACCCCGTAGAAAAGATCAAAGGATCTTCTTGAGATCCTTTTTTTCTGCGCGTAATCTGCT
GCTTGCAAACAAAAAAACCACCGCTACCAGCGGTGGTTTGTTTGCCGGATCAAGAGCTACCAACTCTTTT
TCCGAAGGTAACTGGCTTCAGCAGAGCGCAGATACCAAATACTGTTCTTCTAGTGTAGCCGTAGTTAGGC
CACCACTTCAAGAACTCTGTAGCACCGCCTACATACCTCGCTCTGCTAATCCTGTTACCAGTGGCTGCTG
CCAGTGGCGATAAGTCGTGTCTTACCGGGTTGGACTCAAGACGATAGTTACCGGATAAGGCGCAGCGGTC
GGGCTGAACGGGGGGTTCGTGCACACAGCCCAGCTTGGAGCGAACGACCTACACCGAACTGAGATACCTA
CAGCGTGAGCTATGAGAAAGCGCCACGCTTCCCGAAGGGAGAAAGGCGGACAGGTATCCGGTAAGCGGCA
GGGTCGGAACAGGAGAGCGCACGAGGGAGCTTCCAGGGGGAAACGCCTGGTATCTTTATAGTCCTGTCGG
GTTTCGCCACCTCTGACTTGAGCGTCGATTTTTGTGATGCTCGTCAGGGGGGCGGAGCCTATGGAAAAAC
GCCAGCAACGCGGCCTTTTTACGGTTCCTGGCCTTTTGCTGGCCTTTTGCTCACATGTTCTTTCCTGCGT
TATCCCCTGATTCTGTGGATAACCGTATTACCGCCTTTGAGTGAGCTGATACCG
Features (pLannotate 1.2.2; 16 found; start..end, strand, type, name):
      1..44      +  rep_origin     RSF ori (fragment): Plasmids containing the RSF 1030 origin of replication can be propagated in E. coli cells that contain additional plasmids with compatible origins.
     38..86      -  repeat_region  AAV2 ITR (fragment): inverted terminal repeat of adeno-associated virus serotype 2 inverted
   2868..3343    +  intron         β-globin intron: internally truncated intron from human β-globin
   3424..3463    +  misc_feature   MCS (fragment): pBluescript multiple cloning site
   3480..4196    +  CDS            EGFP: EGFP is a basic (constitutively fluorescent) green fluorescent protein published in 1996, derived from Aequorea victoria. It is reported to be a rapidly-maturing weak dimer with moderate acid sensitivity.
   4257..4275    -  promoter       SP6 promoter: promoter for bacteriophage SP6 RNA polymerase
   4301..4412    +  polyA_signal   bGH poly(A) signal: bovine growth hormone polyadenylation signal
   4518..4584    +  CDS            lacZα (fragment): LacZα fragment of β-galactosidase; lacZ fragment
   4595..4900    +  CDS            M13 gene IV (fragment) (sequence partly withheld): pIV; IV; phage assembly
   4888..5316    +  rep_origin     f1 ori (sequence partly withheld): f1 bacteriophage origin of replication; arrow indicates direction of (+) strand synthesis
   5406..5809    +  CDS            M13 gene II (fragment) (sequence partly withheld): pII; II; replication
   5817..5916    -  misc_feature   bom (fragment): basis of mobility region from pBR322
   6018..6053    -  CDS            rop (fragment): Rop protein, which maintains plasmids at low copy number; rop
   6148..6252    +  promoter       AmpR promoter: bla
   6253..7113    +  CDS            AmpR: β-lactamase; bla; confers resistance to ampicillin, carbenicillin, and related antibiotics
   7284..7872    +  rep_origin     ori: high-copy-number ColE1/pMB1/pBR322/pUC origin of replication
