[The description below was written by a language model from this plasmid's Addgene catalogue record and pLannotate feature annotations shown in this document.]
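Description:
pAAV-hPDGFRA-GFP is an adeno-associated virus transfer plasmid for mammalian expression, built on a pAAV backbone and carrying a GFP reporter under the control of a promoter fragment from the human platelet-derived growth factor receptor alpha gene (PDGFRA). The sequenced plasmid is about 8 kb, consistent with the catalogued backbone of roughly 4 kb and insert of roughly 4.2 kb. It is propagated in E. coli as a high-copy plasmid through a ColE1/pUC-type origin and selected with ampicillin via the β-lactamase gene. An f1 phage origin with flanking M13 gene remnants is also present, along with short fragments of bom, rop, lacZα and an RSF origin that appear to be backbone leftovers.

In the annotated map, the region upstream of the reporter carries no feature calls, which is where the human PDGFRA promoter sequence presumably lies. It is followed by an internally truncated human β-globin intron, which generally improves transcript processing and expression, then a short polylinker remnant, the EGFP coding sequence and a bovine growth hormone polyadenylation signal. An SP6 promoter sits in reverse orientation between EGFP and the poly(A) signal and serves as a sequencing primer site. Only one partial AAV2 inverted terminal repeat is annotated. ITRs are needed on both sides of a cassette for replication and packaging into AAV particles, and because they are hard to sequence and annotate, the table may not show them fully. The associated study tested short promoters in viral vectors for selective expression in mammalian inhibitory neurons, so this construct serves to assess the cell-type specificity of the PDGFRA promoter by GFP fluorescence after AAV delivery.
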