Addgene plasmid #22919: pAAV-hPDGFRA-GFP
Depositing lab: Edward Callaway. Depositing organization: Salk Institute for Biological Studies. Publication: Short Promoters in Viral Vectors Drive Selective Expression in Mammalian Inhibitory Neurons, but do not Restrict Activity to Specific Inhibitory Cell-Types. Nathanson JL, Jappelli R, Scheeff ED, Manning G, Obata K, Brenner S, Callaway EM. Front Neural Circuits. 2009 Nov 9;3:19. doi: 10.3389/neuro.04.019.2009. eCollection 2009. PubMed 19949461.
Backbone
  Vector backbone: pAAV
  Backbone size w/o insert (bp): 4000
  Vector type: Mammalian Expression, AAV
Growth in bacteria
  Bacterial resistance: Ampicillin, 100 μg/mL
  Growth temperature: 37°C
  Growth strain: Stbl3
  Growth instructions: Stbl3
  Copy number: High Copy
Gene/Insert
  Gene/Insert name: human platelet derived growth factor receptor alpha polypeptide promoter driving GFP (alt name: PDGFRA)
  Species: H. sapiens (human)
  Insert size (bp): 4200
  GenBank ID: NG_009250.1
  Entrez Gene: PDGFRA (a.k.a. CD140A, PDGFR-2, PDGFR2)
  Cloning method: Restriction Enzyme
  Sequencing primers: 5′ Unknown; 3′ SP6
Terms and licenses: Academic/Nonprofit Terms; Industry Terms: Not Available to Industry
How to cite: pAAV-hPDGFRA-GFP was a gift from Edward Callaway (Addgene plasmid # 22919 ; http://n2t.net/addgene:22919 ; RRID:Addgene_22919)
