>Addgene plasmid #22919 | pAAV-hPDGFRA-GFP | addgene partial sequence | sequence record 28791 | 22919 with hBglob-intron-R 5'-GGTGCAAAGAGGCATGATAC
AGGGAAAGTATTAGAAATAAGATAAACAAAAAAGTATATTAAAAGAAGAAAGCATTTTTTAAAATTACAA
ATGCAAAATTACCCTGATTTGGTCAATATGTGTACCCTGTTACTTCTCCCCTTCCTATGACATGAACTTA
ACCATAGAAAAGAAGGGGAAAGAAAACATCAAGGGTCCCATAGACTCACCCTGAAGTTCTCAGGATCCGA
GCTCGGCGCGCCGCTAGCACCTTCTCCTCCGATGTTATTCCGCAATGAATGTCCCACACATGGAGTAAAG
AGCGTGCCCACGGCCTCCAATGATCTCTTGCAGTCTCCTCCTCTGTTTCTCTCCCTGTAGCTCCAACAGT
AATGGGCTCAAAAACCGCGTTTTGTAATTGATTCAATGTTATAGTCCATCCTTCTAAAACTAATCATTTG
CTCTAAGTAAATAGCTGTCAGGAAATAAGCCCCCCCTCAACCTTGGTCTCTTCAAAATAAAAGTTTCTCT
CAAACTCCCTGCGCTCCGAATCTCCCAGTGTCCAGATTGCGCCTTCGCTTTTTGCTCTTACGCAATCAGG
GGGTCCAGTCCCAACCCCCAGACTTCGACAACAACTGGGGGGCGGGGAGAAGCAGACCAGATGGGATGGG
G
