>Addgene plasmid #22919 | pAAV-hPDGFRA-GFP | addgene partial sequence | sequence record 28792 | 22919 with SP6
CTCGAGATCCTACTAGTAGGATCTGAGTCCGGACTTGTACAGCTCGTCCATGCCGAGAGTGATCCCGGCG
GCGGTCACGAACTCCAGCAGGACCATGTGATCGCGCTTCTCGTTGGGGTCTTTGCTCAGGGCGGACTGGG
TGCTCAGGTAGTGGTTGTCGGGCAGCAGCACGGGGCCGTCGCCGATGGGGGTGTTCTGCTGGTAGTGGTC
GGCGAGCTGCACGCTGCCGTCCTCGATGTTGTGGCGGATCTTGAAGTTCACCTTGATGCCGTTCTTCTGC
TTGTCGGCCATGATATAGACGTTGTGGCTGTTGTAGTTGTACTCCAGCTTGTGCCCCAGGATGTTGCCGT
CCTCCTTGAAGTCGATGCCCTTCAGCTCGATGCGGTTCACCAGGGTGTCGCCCTCGAACTTCACCTCGGC
GCGGGTCTTGTAGTTGCCGTCGTCCTTGAAGAAGATGGTGCGCTCCTGGACGTAGCCTTCGGGCATGGCG
GACTTGAAGAAGTCGTGCTGCTTCATGTGGTCGGGGTAGCGGCTGAAGCACTGCACGCCGTA
